Addgene plasmid #65664: pFRT-TODestFLAGHA_RBPMS_R38A_E39A
Purpose: FLAG-HA expression vector with RBPMS carrying mutation R38A, E39A
Depositing lab: Thomas Tuschl. Depositing organization: Rockefeller University. Publication: Structural basis underlying CAC RNA recognition by the RRM domain of dimeric RNA-binding protein RBPMS. Teplova M, Farazi TA, Tuschl T, Patel DJ. Q Rev Biophys. 2015 Sep 8:1-11. 10.1017/S0033583515000207 PubMed 26347403.
Backbone
  Vector backbone: pcDNA5/FRT/TO
  Backbone manufacturer: Life Technologies, Modified by Tuschl lab
  Backbone size w/o insert (bp): 5372
  Vector type: Mammalian Expression
  Selectable markers: Hygromycin, Blasticidin
Growth in bacteria
  Bacterial resistance: Ampicillin, 100 μg/mL
  Growth temperature: 37°C
  Growth strain: Top10
  Copy number: Unknown
Gene/Insert
  Gene/Insert name: RBPMS
  Species: H. sapiens (human)
  Insert size (bp): 633
  Mutation: changed arginine 38 to alanine, and glutamic acid 39 to alanine
  GenBank ID: NM_001008710
  Entrez Gene: RBPMS (a.k.a. HERMES)
  Promoter: CMV, 2x Tet
  Tag / fusion protein: FLAG HA (N terminal on backbone)
  Cloning method: Gateway Cloning
  Sequencing primers: 5′ CMV Forward; 3′ BGH Reverse
Terms and licenses: Academic/Nonprofit Terms; Industry Terms: Not Available to Industry
How to cite: pFRT-TODestFLAGHA_RBPMS_R38A_E39A was a gift from Thomas Tuschl (Addgene plasmid # 65664 ; http://n2t.net/addgene:65664 ; RRID:Addgene_65664)
