[The description below was written by a language model from this plasmid's Addgene catalogue record and pLannotate feature annotations shown in this document.]
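Description:
pFRT-TODestFLAGHA_RBPMS_R38A_E39A is a mammalian expression plasmid built on a laboratory-modified pcDNA5/FRT/TO backbone that was converted to a Gateway destination vector with an N-terminal FLAG-HA tag. It is propagated in E. coli through a high-copy ColE1/pUC-type origin with ampicillin selection (AmpR under its own bla promoter); a fragment of the f1 origin is also annotated.

The payload is human RBPMS (also known as HERMES), an RNA-binding protein, carrying alanine substitutions at arginine 38 and glutamic acid 39. The coding sequence lies between attB1 and attB2 sites left by Gateway recombination and sits downstream of the FLAG epitope; the HA portion of the tag is stated in the catalogue entry but was not picked up by the automated annotation. Expression is driven by the CMV enhancer/promoter followed by two tet operator sites, which the annotation software labels as short PLtetO-1/TRE fragments, so transcription is repressed in cells expressing the Tet repressor and induced by tetracycline or doxycycline. A bGH polyadenylation signal terminates the transcript. V5 tag sequences are annotated outside the attB-flanked insert, and the record does not indicate that they are part of the expressed protein.

Downstream, an FRT site directly precedes a hygromycin resistance gene with an SV40 poly(A) signal. In this backbone design, FLP-mediated integration into a genomic FRT site in a suitable host cell line allows the marker to be expressed, giving isogenic, single-site stable lines. Blasticidin is also listed as a selectable marker, but no blasticidin resistance gene is annotated on the plasmid, so it probably refers to maintenance of the Tet repressor in the host line. The associated work concerns the structural basis of CAC RNA recognition by the RBPMS RRM domain, so the construct most likely serves for inducible expression of a tagged mutant for comparison with wild-type protein.
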