Features (pLannotate 1.2.2; 27 found; start..end, strand, type, name):
      1..42      +  CDS            V5 tag: epitope tag from simian virus 5
     70..122     -  misc_feature   bom (fragment): basis of mobility region from pBR322
    277..656     +  enhancer       CMV enhancer: human cytomegalovirus immediate early enhancer
    729..746     -  promoter       CMV promoter (fragment): human cytomegalovirus (CMV) immediate early promoter
    809..860     +  promoter       CMVd2 promoter: truncated human cytomegalovirus (CMV) immediate early promoter that yields moderately reduced expression relative to the full-length promoter
    862..881     +  promoter       PLtetO-1 promoter (fragment): modified phage lambda PL promoter with tet operator sites (Lutz and Bujard, 1997)
    883..902     +  promoter       PLtetO-1 promoter (fragment): modified phage lambda PL promoter with tet operator sites (Lutz and Bujard, 1997)
    910..943     +  promoter       TRE3GV promoter (fragment): 3rd-generation Tet-responsive promoter that can be activated by binding of Tet-On® 3G, optimized for retroviral and lentiviral vectors
   1038..1058    +  CDS            FLAG (fragment): FLAG® epitope tag, followed by an enterokinase cleavage site
   1101..1125    +  protein_bind   attB1: mutant version of attB; recombination site for the Gateway® BP reaction BP Clonase™
   1152..1739    +  CDS            RBPMS: RBPMS_HUMAN - Also known as HERMES. Experimental evidence at protein level: Swiss-Prot protein existence level 1. Acts as a coactivator of transcriptional activity. Required to increase TGFB1/Smad-mediated transactivation. Acts through SMAD2, SMAD3 and SMAD4 to increase transcriptional activity. Increases phosphorylation of SMAD2 and SMAD3 on their C-terminal SSXS motif, possibly through recruitment of TGFBR1. Promotes the nuclear accumulation of SMAD2, SMAD3 and SMAD4 proteins (PubMed:26347403). Binds to poly(A) RNA (PubMed:17099224, PubMed:26347403). From Homo sapiens (Human).
   1766..1790    -  protein_bind   attB2: mutant version of attB; recombination site for the Gateway® BP reaction BP Clonase™
   1843..1884    +  CDS            V5 tag: epitope tag from simian virus 5
   1970..2194    +  polyA_signal   bGH poly(A) signal: bovine growth hormone polyadenylation signal
   2198..2219    +  promoter       SV40 promoter (fragment): SV40 enhancer and early promoter
   2240..2473    +  rep_origin     f1 ori (fragment) (sequence partly withheld): f1 bacteriophage origin of replication; arrow indicates direction of (+) strand synthesis
   2478..2525    +  protein_bind   FRT: FLP-mediated recombination occurs in the 8-bp core sequence TCTAGAAA (Turan and Bode, 2011). FLP recombinase from the Saccharomyces cerevisiae 2μ plasmid
   2533..3555    +  CDS            HygR: aminoglycoside phosphotransferase from E. coli; aph(4)-Ia; confers resistance to hygromycin
   3565..3690    +  CDS            ble (fragment): BLE_KLEPN - Experimental evidence at protein level: Swiss-Prot protein existence level 1. Binding protein with a strong affinity to the bleomycin family of antibiotics. Binds to CL990; an antimitotic-antibiotic compound. From Klebsiella pneumoniae.
   3685..3806    +  polyA_signal   SV40 poly(A) signal: SV40 polyadenylation signal
   3879..3895    -  protein_bind   lac operator: The lac repressor binds to the lac operator to inhibit transcription in E. coli. This inhibition can be relieved by adding lactose or isopropyl-β-D-thiogalactopyranoside (IPTG). lac repressor encoded by lacI
   3903..3933    -  promoter       lac promoter: promoter for the E. coli lac operon
   3948..3969    -  protein_bind   CAP binding site: CAP binding activates transcription in the presence of cAMP. E. coli catabolite activator protein
   3982..4074    -  CDS            lacI (fragment): lac repressor; lacI; The lac repressor binds to the lac operator to inhibit transcription in E. coli. This inhibition can be relieved by adding lactose or isopropyl-β-D-thiogalactopyranoside (IPTG).
   4257..4845    -  rep_origin     ori: high-copy-number ColE1/pMB1/pBR322/pUC origin of replication
   5016..5876    -  CDS            AmpR: β-lactamase; bla; confers resistance to ampicillin, carbenicillin, and related antibiotics
   5877..5981    -  promoter       AmpR promoter: bla
>Addgene plasmid #65664 | pFRT-TODestFLAGHA_RBPMS_R38A_E39A | depositor full sequence | sequence record 111629 | pFRT-TODestFLAGHA_RBPMS_R38A_E39A sequence 6012 bps
GGTAAGCCTATCCCTAACCCTCTCCTCGGTCTCGATTCTACGGACGGATCGGGAGATCTCCCGATCCCCT
ATGGTGCACTCTCAGTACAATCTGCTCTGATGCCGCATAGTTAAGCCAGTATCTGCTCCCTGCTTGTGTG
TTGGAGGTCGCTGAGTAGTGCGCGAGCAAAATTTAAGCTACAACAAGGCAAGGCTTGACCGACAATTGCA
TGAAGAATCTGCTTAGGGTTAGGCGTTTTGCGCTGCTTCGCGATGTACGGGCCAGATATACGCGTTGACA
TTGATTATTGACTAGTTATTAATAGTAATCAATTACGGGGTCATTAGTTCATAGCCCATATATGGAGTTC
CGCGTTACATAACTTACGGTAAATGGCCCGCCTGGCTGACCGCCCAACGACCCCCGCCCATTGACGTCAA
TAATGACGTATGTTCCCATAGTAACGCCAATAGGGACTTTCCATTGACGTCAATGGGTGGAGTATTTACG
GTAAACTGCCCACTTGGCAGTACATCAAGTGTATCATATGCCAAGTACGCCCCCTATTGACGTCAATGAC
GGTAAATGGCCCGCCTGGCATTATGCCCAGTACATGACCTTATGGGACTTTCCTACTTGGCAGTACATCT
ACGTATTAGTCATCGCTATTACCATGGTGATGCGGTTTTGGCAGTACATCAATGGGCGTGGATAGCGGTT
TGACTCACGGGGATTTCCAAGTCTCCACCCCATTGACGTCAATGGGAGTTTGTTTTGGAACCAAAATCAA
CGGGACTTTCCAAAATGTCGTAACAACTCCGCCCCATTGACGCAAATGGGCGGTAGGCGTGTACGGTGGG
AGGTCTATATAAGCAGAGCTCTCCCTATCAGTGATAGAGATCTCCCTATCAGTGATAGAGATCGTCGACG
AGCTCGTTTAGTGAACCGTCAGATCGCCTGGAGACGCCATCCACGCTGTTTTGACCTCCATAGAAGACAC
CGGGACCGATCCAGCCTCCGGACTCTAGCGTTTAAACTTAAGCTTGGTACCATGGACTACAAGGACGACG
ATGACAAGTACCCTTATGACGTGCCCGATTACGCTTTGAACCAGATATCAACAAGTTTGTACAAAAAAGC
AGGCTCCACCATGGGAACCAATTCAGTCGACATGAACAACGGCGGCAAAGCCGAGAAGGAGAACACCCCG
AGCGAGGCCAACCTTCAGGAGGAGGAGGTCCGGACCCTATTTGTCAGTGGCCTTCCTCTGGATATCAAAC
CTGCGGCGCTCTATCTGCTTTTCAGACCATTTAAGGGCTATGAGGGTTCTCTTATAAAGCTCACATCTAA
ACAGCCTGTAGGTTTTGTCAGTTTTGACAGTCGCTCAGAAGCAGAGGCTGCAAAGAATGCTTTGAATGGC
ATCCGCTTCGATCCTGAAATTCCGCAAACACTACGACTAGAGTTTGCTAAGGCAAACACGAAGATGGCCA
AGAACAAACTCGTAGGGACTCCAAACCCCAGTACTCCTCTGCCCAACACTGTACCTCAGTTCATTGCCAG
AGAGCCATATGAGCTCACAGTGCCTGCACTTTACCCCAGTAGCCCTGAAGTGTGGGCCCCGTACCCTCTG
TACCCAGCGGAGTTAGCGCCTGCTCTACCTCCTCCTGCTTTCACCTATCCCGCTTCACTGCATGCCCAGA
TGCGCTGGCTCCCTCCCTCCGAGGCTACTTCTCAGGGCTGGAAGTCCCGTCAGTTCTGCTGAGCGGCCGC
ACTCGAGATATCTAGACCCAGCTTTCTTGTACAAAGTGGTTGATATCCAGCACAGTGGCGGCCGCTCAAG
TCTAGAGGGCCCGCGGTTCGAAGGTAAGCCTATCCCTAACCCTCTCCTCGGTCTCGATTCTACGCGTACC
TGATCCGCGGCCGCATAGATAACTGATCCAGTGTGCCTCGAGTCTAGAGGGCCCGTTTAAACCCGCTGAT
CAGCCTCGACTGTGCCTTCTAGTTGCCAGCCATCTGTTGTTTGCCCCTCCCCCGTGCCTTCCTTGACCCT
GGAAGGTGCCACTCCCACTGTCCTTTCCTAATAAAATGAGGAAATTGCATCGCATTGTCTGAGTAGGTGT
CATTCTATTCTGGGGGGTGGGGTGGGGCAGGACAGCAAGGGGGAGGATTGGGAAGACAATAGCAGGCATG
CTGGGGATGCGGTGGGCTCTATGGCTTCTGAGGCGGAAAGAACCAGCTGGGGCTCTAGGGGGTATCCCC
[124 nt withheld, positions 2240-2363]
C
[91 nt withheld, positions 2365-2455]
AGGGTGATGGTTCACGTACCTAGAAGTTCCTATTCCGAAGTTCCTATTCTCTAGAAAGTATAGGAACTTC
CTTGGCCAAAAAGCCTGAACTCACCGCGACGTCTGTCGAGAAGTTTCTGATCGAAAAGTTCGACAGCGTC
TCCGACCTGATGCAGCTCTCGGAGGGCGAAGAATCTCGTGCTTTCAGCTTCGATGTAGGAGGGCGTGGAT
ATGTCCTGCGGGTAAATAGCTGCGCCGATGGTTTCTACAAAGATCGTTATGTTTATCGGCACTTTGCATC
GGCCGCGCTCCCGATTCCGGAAGTGCTTGACATTGGGGAATTCAGCGAGAGCCTGACCTATTGCATCTCC
CGCCGTGCACAGGGTGTCACGTTGCAAGACCTGCCTGAAACCGAACTGCCCGCTGTTCTGCAGCCGGTCG
CGGAGGCCATGGATGCGATCGCTGCGGCCGATCTTAGCCAGACGAGCGGGTTCGGCCCATTCGGACCGCA
AGGAATCGGTCAATACACTACATGGCGTGATTTCATATGCGCGATTGCTGATCCCCATGTGTATCACTGG
CAAACTGTGATGGACGACACCGTCAGTGCGTCCGTCGCGCAGGCTCTCGATGAGCTGATGCTTTGGGCCG
AGGACTGCCCCGAAGTCCGGCACCTCGTGCACGCGGATTTCGGCTCCAACAATGTCCTGACGGACAATGG
CCGCATAACAGCGGTCATTGACTGGAGCGAGGCGATGTTCGGGGATTCCCAATACGAGGTCGCCAACATC
TTCTTCTGGAGGCCGTGGTTGGCTTGTATGGAGCAGCAGACGCGCTACTTCGAGCGGAGGCATCCGGAGC
TTGCAGGATCGCCGCGGCTCCGGGCGTATATGCTCCGCATTGGTCTTGACCAACTCTATCAGAGCTTGGT
TGACGGCAATTTCGATGATGCAGCTTGGGCGCAGGGTCGATGCGACGCAATCGTCCGATCCGGAGCCGGG
ACTGTCGGGCGTACACAAATCGCCCGCAGAAGCGCGGCCGTCTGGACCGATGGCTGTGTAGAAGTACTCG
CCGATAGTGGAAACCGACGCCCCAGCACTCGTCCGAGGGCAAAGGAATAGCACGTACTACGAGATTTCGA
TTCCACCGCCGCCTTCTATGAAAGGTTGGGCTTCGGAATCGTTTTCCGGGACGCCGGCTGGATGATCCTC
CAGCGCGGGGATCTCATGCTGGAGTTCTTCGCCCACCCCAACTTGTTTATTGCAGCTTATAATGGTTACA
AATAAAGCAATAGCATCACAAATTTCACAAATAAAGCATTTTTTTCACTGCATTCTAGTTGTGGTTTGTC
CAAACTCATCAATGTATCTTATCATGTCTGTATACCGTCGACCTCTAGCTAGAGCTTGGCGTAATCATGG
TCATAGCTGTTTCCTGTGTGAAATTGTTATCCGCTCACAATTCCACACAACATACGAGCCGGAAGCATAA
AGTGTAAAGCCTGGGGTGCCTAATGAGTGAGCTAACTCACATTAATTGCGTTGCGCTCACTGCCCGCTTT
CCAGTCGGGAAACCTGTCGTGCCAGCTGCATTAATGAATCGGCCAACGCGCGGGGAGAGGCGGTTTGCGT
ATTGGGCGCTCTTCCGCTTCCTCGCTCACTGACTCGCTGCGCTCGGTCGTTCGGCTGCGGCGAGCGGTAT
CAGCTCACTCAAAGGCGGTAATACGGTTATCCACAGAATCAGGGGATAACGCAGGAAAGAACATGTGAGC
AAAAGGCCAGCAAAAGGCCAGGAACCGTAAAAAGGCCGCGTTGCTGGCGTTTTTCCATAGGCTCCGCCCC
CCTGACGAGCATCACAAAAATCGACGCTCAAGTCAGAGGTGGCGAAACCCGACAGGACTATAAAGATACC
AGGCGTTTCCCCCTGGAAGCTCCCTCGTGCGCTCTCCTGTTCCGACCCTGCCGCTTACCGGATACCTGTC
CGCCTTTCTCCCTTCGGGAAGCGTGGCGCTTTCTCATAGCTCACGCTGTAGGTATCTCAGTTCGGTGTAG
GTCGTTCGCTCCAAGCTGGGCTGTGTGCACGAACCCCCCGTTCAGCCCGACCGCTGCGCCTTATCCGGTA
ACTATCGTCTTGAGTCCAACCCGGTAAGACACGACTTATCGCCACTGGCAGCAGCCACTGGTAACAGGAT
TAGCAGAGCGAGGTATGTAGGCGGTGCTACAGAGTTCTTGAAGTGGTGGCCTAACTACGGCTACACTAGA
AGGACAGTATTTGGTATCTGCGCTCTGCTGAAGCCAGTTACCTTCGGAAAAAGAGTTGGTAGCTCTTGAT
CCGGCAAACAAACCACCGCTGGTAGCGGTGGTTTTTTTGTTTGCAAGCAGCAGATTACGCGCAGAAAAAA
AGGATCTCAAGAAGATCCTTTGATCTTTTCTACGGGGTCTGACGCTCAGTGGAACGAAAACTCACGTTAA
GGGATTTTGGTCATGAGATTATCAAAAAGGATCTTCACCTAGATCCTTTTAAATTAAAAATGAAGTTTTA
AATCAATCTAAAGTATATATGAGTAAACTTGGTCTGACAGTTACCAATGCTTAATCAGTGAGGCACCTAT
CTCAGCGATCTGTCTATTTCGTTCATCCATAGTTGCCTGACTCCCCGTCGTGTAGATAACTACGATACGG
GAGGGCTTACCATCTGGCCCCAGTGCTGCAATGATACCGCGAGACCCACGCTCACCGGCTCCAGATTTAT
CAGCAATAAACCAGCCAGCCGGAAGGGCCGAGCGCAGAAGTGGTCCTGCAACTTTATCCGCCTCCATCCA
GTCTATTAATTGTTGCCGGGAAGCTAGAGTAAGTAGTTCGCCAGTTAATAGTTTGCGCAACGTTGTTGCC
ATTGCTACAGGCATCGTGGTGTCACGCTCGTCGTTTGGTATGGCTTCATTCAGCTCCGGTTCCCAACGAT
CAAGGCGAGTTACATGATCCCCCATGTTGTGCAAAAAAGCGGTTAGCTCCTTCGGTCCTCCGATCGTTGT
CAGAAGTAAGTTGGCCGCAGTGTTATCACTCATGGTTATGGCAGCACTGCATAATTCTCTTACTGTCATG
CCATCCGTAAGATGCTTTTCTGTGACTGGTGAGTACTCAACCAAGTCATTCTGAGAATAGTGTATGCGGC
GACCGAGTTGCTCTTGCCCGGCGTCAATACGGGATAATACCGCGCCACATAGCAGAACTTTAAAAGTGCT
CATCATTGGAAAACGTTCTTCGGGGCGAAAACTCTCAAGGATCTTACCGCTGTTGAGATCCAGTTCGATG
TAACCCACTCGTGCACCCAACTGATCTTCAGCATCTTTTACTTTCACCAGCGTTTCTGGGTGAGCAAAAA
CAGGAAGGCAAAATGCCGCAAAAAAGGGAATAAGGGCGACACGGAAATGTTGAATACTCATACTCTTCCT
TTTTCAATATTATTGAAGCATTTATCAGGGTTATTGTCTCATGAGCGGATACATATTTGAATGTATTTAG
AAAAATAAACAAATAGGGGTTCCGCGCACATTTCCCCGAAAAGTGCCACCTGACGTC
