>Addgene plasmid #65664 | pFRT-TODestFLAGHA_RBPMS_R38A_E39A | addgene partial sequence | sequence record 114758 | CMV-F 5'-CGCAAATGGGCGGTAGGCGTG-3'
CAGTGATAGAGATCTCCCTATCAGTGATAGAGATCGTCGACGAGCTCGTTTAGTGAACCGTCAGATCGCC
TGGAGACGCCATCCACGCTGTTTTGACCTCCATAGAAGACACCGGGACCGATCCAGCCTCCGGACTCTAG
CGTTTAAACTTAAGCTTGGTACCATGGACTACAAGGACGACGATGACAAGTACCCTTATGACGTGCCCGA
TTACGCTTTGAACCAGATATCAACAAGTTTGTACAAAAAAGCAGGCTCCACCATGGGAACCAATTCAGTC
GACATGAACAACGGCGGCAAAGCCGAGAAGGAGAACACCCCGAGCGAGGCCAACCTTCAGGAGGAGGAGG
TCCGGACCCTATTTGTCAGTGGCCTTCCTCTGGACATTAAACCTGCGGCGCTCTATCTGCTTTTCAGACC
ATTTAAGGGCTATGAGGGTTCTCTTATAAAGCTCACATCTAAACAGCCTGTAGGTTTTGTCAGTTTTGAC
AGTCGCTCAGAAGCAGAGGCTGCAAAGAATGCTTTGAATGGCATCCGCTTCGATCCTGAAATTCCGCAAA
CACTACGACTAGAGTTTGCTAAGGCAAACACGAAGATGGCCAAGAACAAACTCGTAGGGACTCCAAACCC
CAGTACTCCTCTGCCCAACACTGTACCTCAGTTCATTGCCAGAGAGCCATATGAGCTCACAGTGCCTGCA
CTTTACCCCAGTAGCCCTGAAGTGTGGGCCCCGTACCCTCTGTACCCAGCGGAGTTAGCGCCTGCTCTAC
CTCCTCCTGCTTTCACCTATCCCGCTTCACTGCATGCCCAGATGCGCTGG
