>Addgene plasmid #65664 | pFRT-TODestFLAGHA_RBPMS_R38A_E39A | addgene partial sequence | sequence record 114760 | BGH-rev 5'-TAGAAGGCACAGTCGAGG-3'
ACTGGATCAGTTATCTATGCGGCCGCGGATCAGGTACGCGTAGAATCGAGACCGAGGAGAGGGTTAGGGA
TAGGCTTACCTTCGAACCGCGGGCCCTCTAGACTTGAGCGGCCGCCACTGTGCTGGATATCAACCACTTT
GTACAAGAAAGCTGGGTCTAGATATCTCGAGTGCGGCCGCTCAGCAGAACTGACGGGACTTCCAGCCCTG
AGAAGTAGCCTCGGAGGGAGGGAGCCAGCGCATCTGGGCATGCAGTGAAGCGGGATAGGTGAAAGCAGGA
GGAGGTAGAGCAGGCGCTAACTCCGCTGGGTACAGAGGGTACGGGGCCCACACTTCAGGGCTACTGGGGT
AAAGTGCAGGCACTGTGAGCTCATATGGCTCTCTGGCAATGAACTGAGGTACAGTGTTGGGCAGAGGAGT
ACTGGGGTTTGGAGTCCCTACGAGTTTGTTCTTGGCCATCTTCGTGTTTGCCTTAGCAAACTCTAGTCGT
AGTGTTTGCGGAATTTCAGGATCGAAGCGGATGCCATTCAAAGCATTCTTTGCAGCCTCTGCTTCTGAGC
GACTGTCAAAACTGACAAAACCTACAGGCTGTTTAGATGTGAGCTTTATAAGAGAACCCTCATAGCCCTT
AAATGGTCTGAAAAGCAGATAGAGCGCCGCAGGTTTAATGTCCAGAGGAAGGCCACTGACAAATAGGGTC
CGGACCTCCTCCTCCTGAAGGTTGGCCTCGCTCGGGGTGTTCTCCTTCTCGGCTTTGCCGCCGTTGTTCA
TGTCGACTGAATTGGTTCCCATGGTGGAGCCTGCTTTTTTGTACAAACTTGTTGATATCT
